Addgene plasmid #99221: pRSET-pr-mEos3.1 (mEosFP3.1-A69T)
Purpose: Bacterial expression of the primed conversion capable protein pr-mEos3.1 (mEos3.1-A69T).
Depositing lab: Periklis Pantazis. Depositing organization: ETH Zurich (Swiss Federal Institute of Technology). Publication: Rational Engineering of Photoconvertible Fluorescent Proteins for Dual-Color Fluorescence Nanoscopy Enabled by a Triplet-State Mechanism of Primed Conversion. Mohr MA, Kobitski AY, Sabater LR, Nienhaus K, Obara CJ, Lippincott-Schwartz J, Nienhaus GU, Pantazis P. Angew Chem Int Ed Engl. 2017 Jun 29. doi: 10.1002/anie.201706121. PubMed 28661566.
Backbone
  Vector backbone: pRSET
  Backbone size w/o insert (bp): 2825
  Total vector size (bp): 3506
  Vector type: Bacterial Expression
Growth in bacteria
  Bacterial resistance: Ampicillin, 100 μg/mL
  Growth temperature: 37°C
  Growth strain: DH5alpha
  Copy number: High Copy
Gene/Insert
  Gene/Insert name: pr-mEos3.1 (alt name: prmEos3.1, mEos3.1-A69T)
  Species: Synthetic
  Insert size (bp): 681
  Mutation: A69T for primed conversion applications
  Promoter: T7
  Cloning method: Restriction Enzyme; 5′ cloning site BamH1 (not destroyed); 3′ cloning site EcoR1 (not destroyed)
  Sequencing primers: 5′ GGCCGATTCATTAATGC; 3′ GCTAGTTATTGCTCAGCGG
Terms and licenses: Academic/Nonprofit Terms; Industry Terms: Not Available to Industry
Depositor comments: Please note that some versions of SnapGene may level mEos as 3.2 instead of 3.1. This plasmid contains mEos3.1 (A69T) and matches FP base ID: 73GT1
How to cite: pRSET-pr-mEos3.1 (mEosFP3.1-A69T) was a gift from Periklis Pantazis (Addgene plasmid # 99221 ; http://n2t.net/addgene:99221 ; RRID:Addgene_99221)
