[The description below was written by a language model from this plasmid's Addgene catalogue record, the feature table of its GenBank file and pLannotate feature annotations shown in this document.]
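Description:
pRSET-pr-mEos3.1 is a bacterial expression plasmid built on the pRSET backbone, carrying a synthetic 681 bp coding sequence for pr-mEos3.1, the A69T point mutant of the monomeric green-to-red photoconvertible fluorescent protein mEos3.1. The plasmid is maintained in E. coli at high copy through a ColE1/pUC-type origin and selected with ampicillin via the bla (β-lactamase) gene under its own promoter. An f1 phage origin is also present, which in principle allows production of single-stranded DNA. The depositor's map lists the plasmid at 3,506 bp, whereas the repository's full sequencing result is slightly longer at 3,550 nt. The two records share the same overall feature arrangement.

Expression is driven by a bacteriophage T7 promoter followed by the efficient T7 gene 10 ribosome binding site, and transcription ends at a T7 terminator, so protein production requires a host that supplies T7 RNA polymerase. The insert sits between retained BamHI and EcoRI sites, in frame with the standard pRSET N-terminal leader. This leader comprises a 6xHis tag for metal-affinity purification, the T7 gene 10 leader peptide that promotes translation, and the Xpress epitope, which includes an enterokinase cleavage site for removing the tags. Automated annotation labels the fluorescent protein as mEos3.2, but the depositor states explicitly that it is mEos3.1 carrying A69T. The short capTEV, SET1, lacZα and lacI fragment hits in the automated table are most likely partial matches to tag and backbone sequence rather than functional elements. The A69T substitution was introduced to make the protein capable of primed conversion, and the construct is intended for producing recombinant pr-mEos3.1 in bacteria.
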