LOCUS       Exported 3506 bp ds-DNA circular SYN 26-JUN-2017
DEFINITION  synthetic circular DNA
ACCESSION   .
VERSION     .
KEYWORDS    pRSETa_mEos3.1_69T
SOURCE      synthetic DNA construct
  ORGANISM  synthetic DNA construct
REFERENCE   1 (bases 1 to 3506)
  AUTHORS   .
  TITLE     Direct Submission
  JOURNAL   Exported Monday, Jun 26, 2017 from SnapGene 3.3.4
            http://www.snapgene.com
FEATURES             Location/Qualifiers
     source          1..3506
                     /organism="synthetic DNA construct"
                     /mol_type="other DNA"
     CDS             13..30
                     /codon_start=1
                     /product="6xHis affinity tag"
                     /label=6xHis
                     /translation="HHHHHH"
     CDS             34..66
                     /codon_start=1
                     /product="leader peptide from bacteriophage T7 gene 10"
                     /label=T7 tag (gene 10 leader)
                     /note="promotes efficient translation in E. coli"
                     /translation="MASMTGGQQMG"
     CDS             70..93
                     /codon_start=1
                     /product="Xpress(TM) epitope tag, including an enterokinase
                     recognition and cleavage site"
                     /label=Xpress(TM) tag
                     /translation="DLYDDDDK"
     CDS             109..789
                     /codon_start=1
                     /product="improved monomeric variant of green-to-red
                     photoswitchable fluorescent protein EosFP (Zhang et al.,
                     2012)"
                     /label=pr-mEos3.1 (mEos3.1-A69T)
                     /translation="MSAIKPDMKIKLRMEGNVNGHHFVIDGDGTGKPFEGKQSMDLEVK
                     EGGPLPFAFDILTTAFHYGNRVFTKYPDNIQDYFKQSFPKGYSWERSLTFEDGGICNAR
                     NDITMEGDTFYNKVRFYGTNFPANGPVMQKKTLKWEPSTEKMYVRDGVLTGDVEMALLL
                     EGNAHYRCDFRTTYKAKEKGVKLPGAHFVDHCIEILSHDKDYNKVKLYEHAVAHSGLPD
                     NARR"
     misc_feature    314..315
                     /label=A69T
     terminator      866..913
                     /label=T7 terminator
                     /note="transcription terminator for bacteriophage T7 RNA
                     polymerase"
     rep_origin      1010..1465
                     /direction=RIGHT
                     /label=f1 ori
                     /note="f1 bacteriophage origin of replication; arrow
                     indicates direction of (+) strand synthesis"
     promoter        1546..1650
                     /gene="bla"
                     /label=AmpR promoter
     rep_origin      2682..3270
                     /direction=RIGHT
                     /label=ori
                     /note="high-copy-number ColE1/pMB1/pBR322/pUC origin of
                     replication"
ORIGIN
        1 atgcggggtt ctcatcatca tcatcatcat ggtatggcta gcatgactgg tggacagcaa
       61 atgggtcggg atctgtacga cgatgacgat aaggatcgat ggggatccat gagtgcgatt
      121 aagccagaca tgaagatcaa actccgtatg gaaggcaacg taaacgggca ccactttgtg
      181 atcgacggag atggtacagg caagcctttt gagggaaaac agagtatgga tcttgaagtc
      241 aaagagggcg gacctctgcc ttttgccttt gatatcctga ccactgcatt ccattacggc
      301 aacagggtat tcaccaaata tccagacaac atacaagact attttaagca gtcgtttcct
      361 aaggggtatt cgtgggaacg aagcttgact ttcgaagacg ggggcatttg caatgccaga
      421 aacgacataa caatggaagg ggacactttc tataataaag ttcgatttta tggtaccaac
      481 tttcccgcca atggtccagt tatgcagaag aagacgctga aatgggagcc ctccactgag
      541 aaaatgtatg tgcgtgatgg agtgctgacg ggtgatgttg agatggcttt gttgcttgaa
      601 ggaaatgccc attaccgatg tgacttcaga actacttaca aagctaagga gaagggtgtc
      661 aagttaccag gcgcccactt tgtggaccac tgcattgaga ttttaagcca tgacaaagat
      721 tacaacaagg ttaagctgta tgagcatgct gttgctcatt ctggattgcc tgacaatgcc
      781 agacgataag aattcgaagc ttgatccggc tgctaacaaa gcccgaaagg aagctgagtt
      841 ggctgctgcc accgctgagc aataactagc ataacccctt ggggcctcta aacgggtctt
      901 gaggggtttt ttgctgaaag gaggaactat atccggatct ggcgtaatag cgaagaggcc
      961 cgcaccgatc gcccttccca acagttgcgc agcctgaatg gcgaatgggn nnnnnnnnnn
     1021 nnnnnnnnnn nnnnnnnnnn nnnnnnnnnn nnnnnnnnnn nnnnnnnnnn nnnnnnnnnn
     1081 nnnnnnnnnn nnnnnnnnnn nnnnnnnnnn nnnnnnnnnn nnnnnnnnnn nnncnnnnnn
     1141 nnnnnnnnnn nnnnnnnnnn nnnnnnnnnn nnnnnnnnnn nnnnnnnnnn agctttacgg
     1201 cacctcgacc gnnnnnnnnn nnnnnnnnnn nnnnnnnnnn nnnnnnnnnn nnnnnnnnnn
     1261 nnnnnnnnnn nnnnnccttt gacgttggag tccacgttct ttaatagtgg actcttgttc
     1321 caaactggaa caacactcaa ccctatcgcg gtctattctt ttgatttata agggattttg
     1381 ccgatttcgg cctattggtt aaaaaatgag ctgatttaac aaatatttaa cgcgaatttt
     1441 aacaaaatat taacgtttac aatttcgcct gatgcggtat tttctcctta cgcatctgtg
     1501 cggtatttca caccgcatac aggtggcact tttcggggaa atgtgcgcgg aacccctatt
     1561 tgtttatttt tctaaataca ttcaaatatg tatccgctca tgagacaata accctgataa
     1621 atgcttcaat aatattgaaa aaggaagagt atgagtattc aacatttccg tgtcgccctt
     1681 attccctttt ttgcggcatt ttgccttcct gtttttgctc acccagaaac gctggtgaaa
     1741 gtaaaagatg ctgaagatca gttgggtgca cgagtgggtt acatcgaact ggatctcaac
     1801 agcggtaaga tccttgagag ttttcgcccc gaagaacgtt ttccaatgat gagcactttt
     1861 aaagttctgc tatgtgatac actattatcc cgtattgacg ccgggcaaga gcaactcggt
     1921 cgccccccgc ggtattctca gaatgacttg gttgagtact caccagtcac agaaaagcat
     1981 cttacggatg gcatgacagt aagagaatta tgcagtgctg ccataaccat gagtgataac
     2041 actgcggcca acttacttct gacaacgatc ggaggaccga aggagctaac cgcttttttg
     2101 cacaacatgg gggatcatgt aactcgcctt gatcgttggg aaccggagct gaatgaagcc
     2161 ataccaaacg acgagagtga caccacgatg cctgtagcaa tgccaacaac gttgcgcaaa
     2221 ctattaactg gcgaactact tactctagct tcccggcaac aattaataga ctgaatggag
     2281 gcggataaag ttgcaggacc acttctgcgc tcggcccttc cggctggctg gtttattgct
     2341 gataaatctg gagccggtga gcgtgggtct cgcggtatca ttgcagcact ggggccagat
     2401 ggtaagcgct cccgtatcgt agttatctac acgacgggga gtcaggcaac tatggatgaa
     2461 cgaaatagac agatcgctga gataggtgcc tcactgatta agcattggta actgtcagac
     2521 caagtttact catatatact ttagattgat ttaaaacttc atttttaatt taaaaggatc
     2581 taggtgaaga tcctttttga taatctcatg accaaaatcc cttaacgtga gttttcgttc
     2641 cactgagcgt cagaccccgt agaaaagatc aaaggatctt cttgagatcc tttttttctg
     2701 cgcgtaatct gctgcttgca aacaaaaaaa ccaccgctac cagcggtggt ttgtttgccg
     2761 gatcaagagc taccaactct ttttccgaag gtaactggct tcagcagagc gcagatacca
     2821 aatactgtcc ttctagtgta gccgtagtta ggccaccact tcaagaactc tgtagcaccg
     2881 cctacatacc tcgctctgct aatcctgtta ccagtggctg ctgccagtgg cgataagtcg
     2941 tgtcttaccg ggttggactc aagacgatag ttaccggata aggcgcagcg gtcgggctga
     3001 acggggggtt cgtgcacaca gcccagcttg gagcgaacga cctacaccga actgagatac
     3061 ctacagcgtg agctatgaga aagcgccacg cttcccgaag ggagaaaggc ggacaggtat
     3121 ccggtaagcg gcagggtcgg aacaggagag cgcacgaggg agcttccagg gggaaacgcc
     3181 tggtatcttt atagtcctgt cgggtttcgc cacctctgac ttgagcgtcg atttttgtga
     3241 tgctcgtcag gggggcggag cctatggaaa aacgccagca acgcggcctt tttacggttc
     3301 ctgggctttt gctggccttt tgctcacatg ttctttcctg cgttatcccc tgattctgtg
     3361 gataaccgta ttaccgcctt tgagtgagct gataccgctc gccgcagccg aacgaccgag
     3421 cgcagcgagt cagtgagcga ggaagcggaa gagcgcccaa tacgcaaacc gcctctcccc
     3481 gcgcgttggc cgattcatta atgcag
//
