Features (pLannotate 1.2.2; 14 found; start..end, strand, type, name):
      1..19      +  promoter       T7 promoter: promoter for bacteriophage T7 RNA polymerase
     51..73      +  RBS            RBS: efficient ribosome binding site from bacteriophage T7 gene 10 (Olins and Rangwala, 1989)
     93..113     +  CDS            capTEV™ (fragment): composite tag for in vivo biotinylation, TEV protease cleavage, and 6xHis tagging
    114..146     +  CDS            T7 tag (gene 10 leader): leader peptide from bacteriophage T7 gene 10 promotes efficient translation in E. coli
    150..173     +  CDS            Xpress™ tag: Xpress™ epitope tag, including an enterokinase recognition and cleavage site
    189..869     +  CDS            mEos3.2: improved monomeric variant of green-to-red photoswitchable fluorescent protein EosFP (Zhang et al., 2012)
    889..938     +  CDS            SET1 (fragment): solubility-enhancement tag derived from T7 phage gene 10B
    946..993     +  terminator     T7 terminator: transcription terminator for bacteriophage T7 RNA polymerase
   1019..1085    +  CDS            lacZα (fragment): LacZα fragment of β-galactosidase; lacZ fragment
   1090..1518    +  rep_origin     f1 ori (sequence partly withheld): f1 bacteriophage origin of replication; arrow indicates direction of (+) strand synthesis
   1571..1675    +  promoter       AmpR promoter: bla
   1676..2536    +  CDS            AmpR: β-lactamase; bla; confers resistance to ampicillin, carbenicillin, and related antibiotics
   2707..3295    +  rep_origin     ori: high-copy-number ColE1/pMB1/pBR322/pUC origin of replication
   3478..3531    +  CDS            lacI (fragment): lac repressor; lacI; The lac repressor binds to the lac operator to inhibit transcription in E. coli. This inhibition can be relieved by adding lactose or isopropyl-β-D-thiogalactopyranoside (IPTG).
>Addgene plasmid #99221 | pRSET-pr-mEos3.1 (mEosFP3.1-A69T) | addgene full sequence | sequence record 197017 | Addgene NGS Result
TAATACGACTCACTATAGGGAGACCACAACGGTTTCCCTCTAGAAATAATTTTGTTTAACTTTAAGAAGG
AGATATACATATGCGGGGTTCTCATCATCATCATCATCATGGTATGGCTAGCATGACTGGTGGACAGCAA
ATGGGTCGGGATCTGTACGACGATGACGATAAGGATCGATGGGGATCCATGAGTGCGATTAAGCCAGACA
TGAAGATCAAACTCCGTATGGAAGGCAACGTAAACGGGCACCACTTTGTGATCGACGGAGATGGTACAGG
CAAGCCTTTTGAGGGAAAACAGAGTATGGATCTTGAAGTCAAAGAGGGCGGACCTCTGCCTTTTGCCTTT
GATATCCTGACCACTGCATTCCATTACGGCAACAGGGTATTCACCAAATATCCAGACAACATACAAGACT
ATTTTAAGCAGTCGTTTCCTAAGGGGTATTCGTGGGAACGAAGCTTGACTTTCGAAGACGGGGGCATTTG
CAATGCCAGAAACGACATAACAATGGAAGGGGACACTTTCTATAATAAAGTTCGATTTTATGGTACCAAC
TTTCCCGCCAATGGTCCAGTTATGCAGAAGAAGACGCTGAAATGGGAGCCCTCCACTGAGAAAATGTATG
TGCGTGATGGAGTGCTGACGGGTGATGTTGAGATGGCTTTGTTGCTTGAAGGAAATGCCCATTACCGATG
TGACTTCAGAACTACTTACAAAGCTAAGGAGAAGGGTGTCAAGTTACCAGGCGCCCACTTTGTGGACCAC
TGCATTGAGATTTTAAGCCATGACAAAGATTACAACAAGGTTAAGCTGTATGAGCATGCTGTTGCTCATT
CTGGATTGCCTGACAATGCCAGACGATAAGAATTCGAAGCTTGATCCGGCTGCTAACAAAGCCCGAAAGG
AAGCTGAGTTGGCTGCTGCCACCGCTGAGCAATAACTAGCATAACCCCTTGGGGCCTCTAAACGGGTCTT
GAGGGGTTTTTTGCTGAAAGGAGGAACTATATCCGGATCTGGCGTAATAGCGAAGAGGCCCGCACCGATC
GCCCTTCCCAACAGTTGCGCAGCCTGAATGGCGAATGGG
[124 nt withheld, positions 1090-1213]
C
[91 nt withheld, positions 1215-1305]
A
[49 nt withheld, positions 1307-1355]
CCTTTGACGTTGGAGTCCACGTTCTTTAATAGTGGACTCTTGTTCCAAACTGGAACAACACTCAACCCTA
TCTCGGTCTATTCTTTTGATTTATAAGGGATTTTGCCGATTTCGGCCTATTGGTTAAAAAATGAGCTGAT
TTAACAAAAATTTAACGCGAATTTTAACAAAATATTAACGCTTACAATTTAGGTGGCACTTTTCGGGGAA
ATGTGCGCGGAACCCCTATTTGTTTATTTTTCTAAATACATTCAAATATGTATCCGCTCATGAGACAATA
ACCCTGATAAATGCTTCAATAATATTGAAAAAGGAAGAGTATGAGTATTCAACATTTCCGTGTCGCCCTT
ATTCCCTTTTTTGCGGCATTTTGCCTTCCTGTTTTTGCTCACCCAGAAACGCTGGTGAAAGTAAAAGATG
CTGAAGATCAGTTGGGTGCACGAGTGGGTTACATCGAACTGGATCTCAACAGCGGTAAGATCCTTGAGAG
TTTTCGCCCCGAAGAACGTTTTCCAATGATGAGCACTTTTAAAGTTCTGCTATGTGGCGCGGTATTATCC
CGTATTGACGCCGGGCAAGAGCAACTCGGTCGCCGCATACACTATTCTCAGAATGACTTGGTTGAGTACT
CACCAGTCACAGAAAAGCATCTTACGGATGGCATGACAGTAAGAGAATTATGCAGTGCTGCCATAACCAT
GAGTGATAACACTGCGGCCAACTTACTTCTGACAACGATCGGAGGACCGAAGGAGCTAACCGCTTTTTTG
CACAACATGGGGGATCATGTAACTCGCCTTGATCGTTGGGAACCGGAGCTGAATGAAGCCATACCAAACG
ACGAGCGTGACACCACGATGCCTGTAGCAATGGCAACAACGTTGCGCAAACTATTAACTGGCGAACTACT
TACTCTAGCTTCCCGGCAACAATTAATAGACTGGATGGAGGCGGATAAAGTTGCAGGACCACTTCTGCGC
TCGGCCCTTCCGGCTGGCTGGTTTATTGCTGATAAATCTGGAGCCGGTGAGCGTGGGTCTCGCGGTATCA
TTGCAGCACTGGGGCCAGATGGTAAGCCCTCCCGTATCGTAGTTATCTACACGACGGGGAGTCAGGCAAC
TATGGATGAACGAAATAGACAGATCGCTGAGATAGGTGCCTCACTGATTAAGCATTGGTAACTGTCAGAC
CAAGTTTACTCATATATACTTTAGATTGATTTAAAACTTCATTTTTAATTTAAAAGGATCTAGGTGAAGA
TCCTTTTTGATAATCTCATGACCAAAATCCCTTAACGTGAGTTTTCGTTCCACTGAGCGTCAGACCCCGT
AGAAAAGATCAAAGGATCTTCTTGAGATCCTTTTTTTCTGCGCGTAATCTGCTGCTTGCAAACAAAAAAA
CCACCGCTACCAGCGGTGGTTTGTTTGCCGGATCAAGAGCTACCAACTCTTTTTCCGAAGGTAACTGGCT
TCAGCAGAGCGCAGATACCAAATACTGTTCTTCTAGTGTAGCCGTAGTTAGGCCACCACTTCAAGAACTC
TGTAGCACCGCCTACATACCTCGCTCTGCTAATCCTGTTACCAGTGGCTGCTGCCAGTGGCGATAAGTCG
TGTCTTACCGGGTTGGACTCAAGACGATAGTTACCGGATAAGGCGCAGCGGTCGGGCTGAACGGGGGGTT
CGTGCACACAGCCCAGCTTGGAGCGAACGACCTACACCGAACTGAGATACCTACAGCGTGAGCTATGAGA
AAGCGCCACGCTTCCCGAAGGGAGAAAGGCGGACAGGTATCCGGTAAGCGGCAGGGTCGGAACAGGAGAG
CGCACGAGGGAGCTTCCAGGGGGAAACGCCTGGTATCTTTATAGTCCTGTCGGGTTTCGCCACCTCTGAC
TTGAGCGTCGATTTTTGTGATGCTCGTCAGGGGGGCGGAGCCTATGGAAAAACGCCAGCAACGCGGCCTT
TTTACGGTTCCTGGCCTTTTGCTGGCCTTTTGCTCACATGTTCTTTCCTGCGTTATCCCCTGATTCTGTG
GATAACCGTATTACCGCCTTTGAGTGAGCTGATACCGCTCGCCGCAGCCGAACGACCGAGCGCAGCGAGT
CAGTGAGCGAGGAAGCGGAAGAGCGCCCAATACGCAAACCGCCTCTCCCCGCGCGTTGGCCGATTCATTA
ATGCAGGATCTCGATCCCGCGAAAT
